>Addgene plasmid #128077 | NaVSp1 FL DeltaCTD pIRES | addgene full sequence | sequence record 260011 | Addgene NGS Result
TAGTTATTAATAGTAATCAATTACGGGGTCATTAGTTCATAGCCCATATATGGAGTTCCGCGTTACATAA
CTTACGGTAAATGGCCCGCCTGGCTGACCGCCCAACGACCCCCGCCCATTGACGTCAATAATGACGTATG
TTCCCATAGTAACGCCAATAGGGACTTTCCATTGACGTCAATGGGTGGAGTATTTACGGTAAACTGCCCA
CTTGGCAGTACATCAAGTGTATCATATGCCAAGTACGCCCCCTATTGACGTCAATGACGGTAAATGGCCC
GCCTGGCATTATGCCCAGTACATGACCTTATGGGACTTTCCTACTTGGCAGTACATCTACGTATTAGTCA
TCGCTATTACCATGGTGATGCGGTTTTGGCAGTACATCAATGGGCGTGGATAGCGGTTTGACTCACGGGG
ATTTCCAAGTCTCCACCCCATTGACGTCAATGGGAGTTTGTTTTGGCACCAAAATCAACGGGACTTTCCA
AAATGTCGTAACAACTCCGCCCCATTGACGCAAATGGGCGGTAGGCGTGTACGGTGGGAGGTCTATATAA
GCAGAGCTGGTTTAGTGAACCGTCAGATCCGCTAGCGCTACCGGACTCAGATCTCGAGATGCAAAGAATG
CAGGCCTTTATCGACCGGCCCGGTTTCGGCCGGTTCATTACCGCCGTGATCATGCTGAACGCCGTCGTGC
TGGGGATGGAGACGTCGCCCTATCTGATGGAGCGGTGGGGCGGGCTGATCCTGGCCGCTGACCGTATCTG
CCTAGGCATCTTCATCGTCGAGATCGCGCTGAAACTGACGGCGCAGCGGCAGCGCTTTTTCCTGAACGGC
TGGAACCTGTTCGATTTCGTGATCGTCGGGATCGCCCTGATCCCCGCCGCCGGGGGTCTGTCGGTGCTGC
GGGCGCTGCGCATCCTGCGGGTGCTTCGCGTGATCTCGGTCGCGCCGCGCTTGCGCCGCGTGGTCGAAGG
CTTCATCACTGCGCTGCCCGGCATGGCCAGCGTGTTTCTGTTGATGACCATCATCTTCTACATCGGCGCG
GTGATCGCGACCAAGCTGTTCGCCGCCTCCTTTCCCGACTGGTTCGGCGATCTGGGTCTGTCGGCCTATA
CGCTGTTCCAGATCATGACGCTGGAAAGCTGGTCGATGGGCATCGTTCGCCCGGTGATGCAGGTCTATCC
CTATGCCTGGCTGTTCTTTGTCCCCTTCATCATGATCACCACATTTGCGGTGGTTAACCTGCTGGTCGGT
CTGATCGTGAACTCGATGCAGGACGCTCATTGATGAGAATTCTGCAGTCGACGGTACCGCGGGCCCGGGA
TCCGCCCCTCTCCCTCCCCCCCCCCTAACGTTACTGGCCGAAGCCGCTTGGAATAAGGCCGGTGTGCGTT
TGTCTATATGTTATTTTCCACCATATTGCCGTCTTTTGGCAATGTGAGGGCCCGGAAACCTGGCCCTGTC
TTCTTGACGAGCATTCCTAGGGGTCTTTCCCCTCTCGCCAAAGGAATGCAAGGTCTGTTGAATGTCGTGA
AGGAAGCAGTTCCTCTGGAAGCTTCTTGAAGACAAACAACGTCTGTAGCGACCCTTTGCAGGCAGCGGAA
CCCCCCACCTGGCGACAGGTGCCTCTGCGGCCAAAAGCCACGTGTATAAGATACACCTGCAAAGGCGGCA
CAACCCCAGTGCCACGTTGTGAGTTGGATAGTTGTGGAAAGAGTCAAATGGCTCTCCTCAAGCGTATTCA
ACAAGGGGCTGAAGGATGCCCAGAAGGTACCCCATTGTATGGGATCTGATCTGGGGCCTCGGTACACATG
CTTTACATGTGTTTAGTCGAGGTTAAAAAAACGTCTAGGCCCCCCGAACCACGGGGACGTGGTTTTCCTT
TGAAAAACACGATGATAATATGGCCACAACCATGGTGAGCAAGGGCGAGGAGCTGTTCACCGGGGTGGTG
CCCATCCTGGTCGAGCTGGACGGCGACGTAAACGGCCACAAGTTCAGCGTGTCCGGCGAGGGCGAGGGCG
ATGCCACCTACGGCAAGCTGACCCTGAAGTTCATCTGCACCACCGGCAAGCTGCCCGTGCCCTGGCCCAC
CCTCGTGACCACCCTGACCTACGGCGTGCAGTGCTTCAGCCGCTACCCCGACCACATGAAGCAGCACGAC
TTCTTCAAGTCCGCCATGCCCGAAGGCTACGTCCAGGAGCGCACCATCTTCTTCAAGGACGACGGCAACT
ACAAGACCCGCGCCGAGGTGAAGTTCGAGGGCGACACCCTGGTGAACCGCATCGAGCTGAAGGGCATCGA
CTTCAAGGAGGACGGCAACATCCTGGGGCACAAGCTGGAGTACAACTACAACAGCCACAACGTCTATATC
ATGGCCGACAAGCAGAAGAACGGCATCAAGGTGAACTTCAAGATCCGCCACAACATCGAGGACGGCAGCG
TGCAGCTCGCCGACCACTACCAGCAGAACACCCCCATCGGCGACGGCCCCGTGCTGCTGCCCGACAACCA
CTACCTGAGCACCCAGTCCGCCCTGAGCAAAGACCCCAACGAGAAGCGCGATCACATGGTCCTGCTGGAG
TTCGTGACCGCCGCCGGGATCACTCTCGGCATGGACGAGCTGTACAAGTAAAGCGGCCGCGACTCTAGAT
CATAATCAGCCATACCACATTTGTAGAGGTTTTACTTGCTTTAAAAAACCTCCCACACCTCCCCCTGAAC
CTGAAACATAAAATGAATGCAATTGTTGTTGTTAACTTGTTTATTGCAGCTTATAATGGTTACAAATAAA
GCAATAGCATCACAAATTTCACAAATAAAGCATTTTTTTCACTGCATTCTAGTTGTGGTTTGTCCAAACT
CATCAATGTATCTTAAGGCGTAAATTGTAAGCGTTAATATTTTGTTAAAATTCGCGTTAAATTTTTGTTA
AATCAGCTCATTTTTTAACCAATAGGCCGAAATCGGCAAAATCCCTTATAAATCAAAAGAATAGACCGAG
ATAGGGT
[37 nt withheld, positions 3018-3054]
AAAGAACGTGGACTCCAACGTCAAAGG
[49 nt withheld, positions 3082-3130]
T
[91 nt withheld, positions 3132-3222]
G
[124 nt withheld, positions 3224-3347]
CAGGTGGCACTTTTCGGGGAAATGTGCGCGGAACCCCTATTTGTTTATTTTTCTAAATACATTCAAATAT
GTATCCGCTCATGAGACAATAACCCTGATAAATGCTTCAATAATATTGAAAAAGGAAGAGTCCTGAGGCG
GAAAGAACCAGCTGTGGAATGTGTGTCAGTTAGGGTGTGGAAAGTCCCCAGGCTCCCCAGCAGGCAGAAG
TATGCAAAGCATGCATCTCAATTAGTCAGCAACCAGGTGTGGAAAGTCCCCAGGCTCCCCAGCAGGCAGA
AGTATGCAAAGCATGCATCTCAATTAGTCAGCAACCATAGTCCCGCCCCTAACTCCGCCCATCCCGCCCC
TAACTCCGCCCAGTTCCGCCCATTCTCCGCCCCATGGCTGACTAATTTTTTTTATTTATGCAGAGGCCGA
GGCCGCCTCGGCCTCTGAGCTATTCCAGAAGTAGTGAGGAGGCTTTTTTGGAGGCCTAGGCTTTTGCAAA
GATCGATCAAGAGACAGGATGAGGATCGTTTCGCATGATTGAACAAGATGGATTGCACGCAGGTTCTCCG
GCCGCTTGGGTGGAGAGGCTATTCGGCTATGACTGGGCACAACAGACAATCGGCTGCTCTGATGCCGCCG
TGTTCCGGCTGTCAGCGCAGGGGCGCCCGGTTCTTTTTGTCAAGACCGACCTGTCCGGTGCCCTGAATGA
ACTGCAAGACGAGGCAGCGCGGCTATCGTGGCTGGCCACGACGGGCGTTCCTTGCGCAGCTGTGCTCGAC
GTTGTCACTGAAGCGGGAAGGGACTGGCTGCTATTGGGCGAAGTGCCGGGGCAGGATCTCCTGTCATCTC
ACCTTGCTCCTGCCGAGAAAGTATCCATCATGGCTGATGCAATGCGGCGGCTGCATACGCTTGATCCGGC
TACCTGCCCATTCGACCACCAAGCGAAACATCGCATCGAGCGAGCACGTACTCGGATGGAAGCCGGTCTT
GTCGATCAGGATGATCTGGACGAAGAGCATCAGGGGCTCGCGCCAGCCGAACTGTTCGCCAGGCTCAAGG
CGAGCATGCCCGACGGCGAGGATCTCGTCGTGACCCATGGCGATGCCTGCTTGCCGAATATCATGGTGGA
AAATGGCCGCTTTTCTGGATTCATCGACTGTGGCCGGCTGGGTGTGGCGGACCGCTATCAGGACATAGCG
TTGGCTACCCGTGATATTGCTGAAGAGCTTGGCGGCGAATGGGCTGACCGCTTCCTCGTGCTTTACGGTA
TCGCCGCTCCCGATTCGCAGCGCATCGCCTTCTATCGCCTTCTTGACGAGTTCTTCTGAGCGGGACTCTG
GGGTTCGAAATGACCGACCAAGCGACGCCCAACCTGCCATCACGAGATTTCGATTCCACCGCCGCCTTCT
ATGAAAGGTTGGGCTTCGGAATCGTTTTCCGGGACGCCGGCTGGATGATCCTCCAGCGCGGGGATCTCAT
GCTGGAGTTCTTCGCCCACCCTAGGGGGAGGCTAACTGAAACACGGAAGGAGACAATACCGGAAGGAACC
CGCGCTATGACGGCAATAAAAAGACAGAATAAAACGCACGGTGTTGGGTCGTTTGTTCATAAACGCGGGG
TTCGGTCCCAGGGCTGGCACTCTGTCGATACCCCACCGAGACCCCATTGGGGCCAATACGCCCGCGTTTC
TTCCTTTTCCCCACCCCACCCCCCAAGTTCGGGTGAAGGCCCAGGGCTCGCAGCCAACGTCGGGGCGGCA
GGCCCTGCCATAGCCTCAGGTTACTCATATATACTTTAGATTGATTTAAAACTTCATTTTTAATTTAAAA
GGATCTAGGTGAAGATCCTTTTTGATAATCTCATGACCAAAATCCCTTAACGTGAGTTTTCGTTCCACTG
AGCGTCAGACCCCGTAGAAAAGATCAAAGGATCTTCTTGAGATCCTTTTTTTCTGCGCGTAATCTGCTGC
TTGCAAACAAAAAAACCACCGCTACCAGCGGTGGTTTGTTTGCCGGATCAAGAGCTACCAACTCTTTTTC
CGAAGGTAACTGGCTTCAGCAGAGCGCAGATACCAAATACTGTTCTTCTAGTGTAGCCGTAGTTAGGCCA
CCACTTCAAGAACTCTGTAGCACCGCCTACATACCTCGCTCTGCTAATCCTGTTACCAGTGGCTGCTGCC
AGTGGCGATAAGTCGTGTCTTACCGGGTTGGACTCAAGACGATAGTTACCGGATAAGGCGCAGCGGTCGG
GCTGAACGGGGGGTTCGTGCACACAGCCCAGCTTGGAGCGAACGACCTACACCGAACTGAGATACCTACA
GCGTGAGCTATGAGAAAGCGCCACGCTTCCCGAAGGGAGAAAGGCGGACAGGTATCCGGTAAGCGGCAGG
GTCGGAACAGGAGAGCGCACGAGGGAGCTTCCAGGGGGAAACGCCTGGTATCTTTATAGTCCTGTCGGGT
TTCGCCACCTCTGACTTGAGCGTCGATTTTTGTGATGCTCGTCAGGGGGGCGGAGCCTATGGAAAAACGC
CAGCAACGCGGCCTTTTTACGGTTCCTGGCCTTTTGCTGGCCTTTTGCTCACATGTTCTTTCCTGCGTTA
TCCCCTGATTCTGTGGATAACCGTATTACCGCCATGCAT
Features (pLannotate 1.2.2; 16 found; start..end, strand, type, name):
     61..364     +  enhancer       CMV enhancer: human cytomegalovirus immediate early enhancer
    365..568     +  promoter       CMV promoter: human cytomegalovirus (CMV) immediate early promoter
    591..618     +  misc_feature   MCS (fragment): multiple cloning site
   1297..1333    +  misc_feature   MCS (fragment): multiple cloning site
   1335..1921    +  misc_feature   IRES2: internal ribosome entry site (IRES) of the encephalomyocarditis virus (EMCV)
   1922..2641    +  CDS            EGFP: the original enhanced GFP (Yang et al., 1996) mammalian codon-optimized
   2658..2741    +  CDS            large T antigen (fragment): large T antigen from SV40 (simian virus 40)
   2764..2885    +  polyA_signal   SV40 poly(A) signal: SV40 polyadenylation signal
   2919..3347    -  rep_origin     f1 ori (sequence partly withheld): f1 bacteriophage origin of replication; arrow indicates direction of (+) strand synthesis
   3374..3478    +  promoter       AmpR promoter: bla
   3480..3837    +  promoter       SV40 promoter: SV40 enhancer and early promoter
   3872..4666    +  CDS            NeoR/KanR: aminoglycoside phosphotransferase from Tn5; aph(3')-II (or nptII); confers resistance to neomycin, kanamycin, and G418 (Geneticin®)
   4687..4839    +  CDS            ble (fragment): BLE_KLEPN - Experimental evidence at protein level: Swiss-Prot protein existence level 1. Binding protein with a strong affinity to the bleomycin family of antibiotics. Binds to CL990; an antimitotic-antibiotic compound. From Klebsiella pneumoniae.
   4898..4945    +  polyA_signal   HSV TK poly(A) signal: herpes simplex virus thymidine kinase polyadenylation signal (Cole and Stacy, 1985)
   5036..5052    -  polyA_signal   bGH poly(A) signal (fragment): bovine growth hormone polyadenylation signal
   5274..5862    +  rep_origin     ori: high-copy-number ColE1/pMB1/pBR322/pUC origin of replication
