[The description below was written by a language model from this plasmid's Addgene catalogue record and pLannotate feature annotations shown in this document.]
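Description:
NaVSp1 FL DeltaCTD pIRES is a mammalian expression plasmid of about 6 kb, built on a Clontech pIRES-type backbone, that encodes a truncated form of NaVSp1, the bacterial voltage-gated sodium channel from Silicibacter pomeroyi. The insert covers residues 1–224, and the name indicates that this corresponds to the channel with its C-terminal cytoplasmic domain deleted. The insert itself is not annotated in the feature table. However, the roughly 680 bp gap between the two multiple-cloning-site fragments, immediately downstream of the CMV promoter, is consistent in size and position with this coding region.

Expression is driven by the human cytomegalovirus immediate early enhancer and promoter. Downstream of the cloning site sits an EMCV internal ribosome entry site (IRES2), followed by EGFP and an SV40 polyadenylation signal. The channel and the fluorescent reporter are therefore translated from a single bicistronic transcript as separate proteins, so green fluorescence marks transfected cells without adding a tag to the channel.

A second cassette places the Tn5 NeoR/KanR aminoglycoside phosphotransferase gene under both a bacterial promoter and the SV40 early promoter, terminated by an HSV TK poly(A) signal. This gives kanamycin selection in E. coli and potential G418 selection in mammalian cells. A high-copy ColE1/pUC-type origin supports bacterial propagation, and an f1 origin is also present. The short large T antigen, ble and bGH poly(A) fragments are most likely annotation remnants of backbone sequence rather than functional parts.

The associated publication concerns a temperature-sensitive domain that controls voltage-gated channel activation. This fits use of the construct for functional comparison of the truncated channel with full-length channels in transfected mammalian cells, though the record does not give specific assay details.
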