Addgene plasmid #128077: NaVSp1 FL DeltaCTD pIRES
Purpose: Mammalian cell expression vector for NaVSp1 bacterial sodium channel. Residues 1-224.
Depositing lab: Dan Minor. Depositing organization: University of California, San Francisco (UCSF). Publication: Unfolding of a Temperature-Sensitive Domain Controls Voltage-Gated Channel Activation. Arrigoni C, Rohaim A, Shaya D, Findeisen F, Stein RA, Nurva SR, Mishra S, Mchaourab HS, Minor DL Jr. Cell. 2016 Feb 25;164(5):922-36. doi: 10.1016/j.cell.2016.02.001. PubMed 26919429.
Backbone
  Vector backbone: pIRES
  Backbone manufacturer: Clontech
  Vector type: Mammalian Expression
Growth in bacteria
  Bacterial resistance: Kanamycin, 50 μg/mL
  Growth temperature: 37°C
  Growth strain: DH5alpha
  Copy number: High Copy
Gene/Insert
  Gene/Insert name: NaVSp1
  Species: Silicibacter pomeroyi
  GenBank ID: AY392137.1
  Cloning method: Unknown
  Sequencing primers: 5′ CMV For
Terms and licenses: Academic/Nonprofit Terms; Industry Terms: Not Available to Industry
How to cite: NaVSp1 FL DeltaCTD pIRES was a gift from Dan Minor (Addgene plasmid # 128077 ; http://n2t.net/addgene:128077 ; RRID:Addgene_128077)
